>Addgene plasmid #176120 | SSpB-iRFP-p63DH | addgene full sequence | sequence record 346325 | Addgene NGS Result
TAGTTATTAATAGTAATCAATTACGGGGTCATTAGTTCATAGCCCATATATGGAGTTCCGCGTTACATAA
CTTACGGTAAATGGCCCGCCTGGCTGACCGCCCAACGACCCCCGCCCATTGACGTCAATAATGACGTATG
TTCCCATAGTAACGCCAATAGGGACTTTCCATTGACGTCAATGGGTGGAGTATTTACGGTAAACTGCCCA
CTTGGCAGTACATCAAGTGTATCATATGCCAAGTACGCCCCCTATTGACGTCAATGACGGTAAATGGCCC
GCCTGGCATTATGCCCAGTACATGACCTTATGGGACTTTCCTACTTGGCAGTACATCTACGTATTAGTCA
TCGCTATTACCATGGTGATGCGGTTTTGGCAGTACATCAATGGGCGTGGATAGCGGTTTGACTCACGGGG
ATTTCCAAGTCTCCACCCCATTGACGTCAATGGGAGTTTGTTTTGGCACCAAAATCAACGGGACTTTCCA
AAATGTCGTAACAACTCCGCCCCATTGACGCAAATGGGCGGTAGGCGTGTACGGTGGGAGGTCTATATAA
GCAGAGCTGGTTTAGTGAACCGTCAGATCCGCTAGCCACCATGAGCTCCCCGAAACGCCCTAAGCTGCTG
CGTGAATATTACGATTGGCTGGTTGATAACAGCTTTACCCCATATCTGGTGGTGGATGCCACATACCTGG
GCGTGAACGTGCCCGTGGAGTATGTGAAAGACGGTCAGATCGTGCTGAATCTGTCTGCAAGTGCGACCGG
CAACCTGCAACTGACAAATGATTTTATCCAGTTCAACGCCCGCTTTAAGGGCGTGTCTCGTGAACTGTAT
ATCCCGATGGGTGCCGCTCTGGCCATTTACGCTCGCGAGAACGGCGATGGTGTGATGTTCGAACCAGAAG
AAATCTATGACGAGCTGAATATTGGTAGTGGACCGGTCGCCACCATGGCGCGTAAGGTCGATCTCACCTC
CTGCGATCGCGAGCCGATCCACATCCCCGGCAGCATTCAGCCGTGCGGCTGCCTGCTAGCCTGCGACGCG
CAGGCGGTGCGGATCACGCGCATTACGGAAAATGCCGGCGCGTTCTTTGGACGCGAAACTCCGCGGGTCG
GTGAGCTACTCGCCGATTACTTCGGCGAGACCGAAGCCCATGCGCTGCGCAACGCACTGGCGCAGTCCTC
CGATCCAAAGCGACCGGCGCTGATCTTCGGTTGGCGCGACGGCCTGACCGGCCGCACCTTCGACATCTCA
CTGCATCGCCATGACGGTACATCGATCATCGAGTTCGAGCCTGCGGCGGCCGAACAGGCCGACAATCCGC
TGCGGCTGACGCGGCAGATCATCGCGCGCACCAAAGAACTGAAGTCGCTCGAAGAGATGGCCGCACGGGT
GCCGCGCTATCTGCAGGCGATGCTCGGCTATCACCGCGTGATGTTGTACCGCTTCGCGGACGACGGCTCC
GGGATGGTGATCGGCGAGGCGAAGCGCAGCGACCTCGAGAGCTTTCTCGGTCAGCACTTTCCGGCGTCGC
TGGTCCCGCAGCAGGCGCGGCTACTGTACTTGAAGAACGCGATCCGCGTGGTCTCGGATTCGCGCGGCAT
CAGCAGCCGGATCGTGCCCGAGCACGACGCCTCCGGCGCCGCGCTCGATCTGTCGTTCGCGCACCTGCGC
AGCATCTCGCCCTGCCATCTCGAATTTCTGCGGAACATGGGCGTCAGCGCCTCGATGTCGCTGTCGATCA
TCATTGACGGCACGCTATGGGGATTGATCATCTGTCATCATTACGAGCCGCGTGCCGTGCCGATGGCGCA
GCGCGTCGCGGCCGAAATGTTCGCCGACTTCTTATCGCTGCACTTCACCGCCGCCCACCACCAACGCGTG
TACAAGTCCAAGAAGGCTCTGGAAAGGAGTATGTATGTCCTGAGTGAACTGGTAGAAACAGAGAAAATGT
ACGTGGACGACTTGGGGCAGATTGTGGAGGGTTATATGGCCACCATGGCTGCTCAGGGGGTCCCCGAGAG
TCTTCGAGGCCGTGACAGGATTGTGTTTGGGAATATCCAGCAAATCTATGAGTGGCACCGAGACTATTTC
TTGCAAGAGCTACAACGGTGTCTGAAAGATCCTGATTGGCTGGCTCAGCTATTCATCAAACACGAGCGCC
GGCTGCATATGTATGTGGTGTACTGTCAGAATAAGCCCAAGTCAGAGCATGTGGTGTCAGAGTTTGGGGA
CAGCTACTTTGAGGAGCTCCGGCAGCAGCTGGGGCACCGCCTGCAGCTGAACGACCTCCTCATCAAACCT
GTGCAGCGGATCATGAAATACCAGCTGCTGCTCAAGGATTTTCTCAAGTATTACAATAGAGCTGGGATGG
ATACTGCAGACCTAGAGCAAGCTGTGGAGGTCATGTGCTTTGTGCCCAAGCGCTGCAACGATATGATGAC
GCTGGGGAGATTGCGGGGATTTGAGGGCTAAGGTACCGCGGGCCCGGGATCCACCGGATCTAGATAACTG
ATCATAATCAGCCATACCACATTTGTAGAGGTTTTACTTGCTTTAAAAAACCTCCCACACCTCCCCCTGA
ACCTGAAACATAAAATGAATGCAATTGTTGTTGTTAACTTGTTTATTGCAGCTTATAATGGTTACAAATA
AAGCAATAGCATCACAAATTTCACAAATAAAGCATTTTTTTCACTGCATTCTAGTTGTGGTTTGTCCAAA
CTCATCAATGTATCTTAAGGCGTAAATTGTAAGCGTTAATATTTTGTTAAAATTCGCGTTAAATTTTTGT
TAAATCAGCTCATTTTTTAACCAATAGGCCGAAATCGGCAAAATCCCTTATAAATCAAAAGAATAGACCG
AGATAGGGT
[37 nt withheld, positions 2880-2916]
AAAGAACGTGGACTCCAACGTCAAAGG
[49 nt withheld, positions 2944-2992]
T
[91 nt withheld, positions 2994-3084]
G
[124 nt withheld, positions 3086-3209]
CAGGTGGCACTTTTCGGGGAAATGTGCGCGGAACCCCTATTTGTTTATTTTTCTAAATACATTCAAATAT
GTATCCGCTCATGAGACAATAACCCTGATAAATGCTTCAATAATATTGAAAAAGGAAGAGTCCTGAGGCG
GAAAGAACCAGCTGTGGAATGTGTGTCAGTTAGGGTGTGGAAAGTCCCCAGGCTCCCCAGCAGGCAGAAG
TATGCAAAGCATGCATCTCAATTAGTCAGCAACCAGGTGTGGAAAGTCCCCAGGCTCCCCAGCAGGCAGA
AGTATGCAAAGCATGCATCTCAATTAGTCAGCAACCATAGTCCCGCCCCTAACTCCGCCCATCCCGCCCC
TAACTCCGCCCAGTTCCGCCCATTCTCCGCCCCATGGCTGACTAATTTTTTTTATTTATGCAGAGGCCGA
GGCCGCCTCGGCCTCTGAGCTATTCCAGAAGTAGTGAGGAGGCTTTTTTGGAGGCCTAGGCTTTTGCAAA
GATCGATCAAGAGACAGGATGAGGATCGTTTCGCATGATTGAACAAGATGGATTGCACGCAGGTTCTCCG
GCCGCTTGGGTGGAGAGGCTATTCGGCTATGACTGGGCACAACAGACAATCGGCTGCTCTGATGCCGCCG
TGTTCCGGCTGTCAGCGCAGGGGCGCCCGGTTCTTTTTGTCAAGACCGACCTGTCCGGTGCCCTGAATGA
ACTGCAAGACGAGGCAGCGCGGCTATCGTGGCTGGCCACGACGGGCGTTCCTTGCGCAGCTGTGCTCGAC
GTTGTCACTGAAGCGGGAAGGGACTGGCTGCTATTGGGCGAAGTGCCGGGGCAGGATCTCCTGTCATCTC
ACCTTGCTCCTGCCGAGAAAGTATCCATCATGGCTGATGCAATGCGGCGGCTGCATACGCTTGATCCGGC
TACCTGCCCATTCGACCACCAAGCGAAACATCGCATCGAGCGAGCACGTACTCGGATGGAAGCCGGTCTT
GTCGATCAGGATGATCTGGACGAAGAGCATCAGGGGCTCGCGCCAGCCGAACTGTTCGCCAGGCTCAAGG
CGAGCATGCCCGACGGCGAGGATCTCGTCGTGACCCATGGCGATGCCTGCTTGCCGAATATCATGGTGGA
AAATGGCCGCTTTTCTGGATTCATCGACTGTGGCCGGCTGGGTGTGGCGGACCGCTATCAGGACATAGCG
TTGGCTACCCGTGATATTGCTGAAGAGCTTGGCGGCGAATGGGCTGACCGCTTCCTCGTGCTTTACGGTA
TCGCCGCTCCCGATTCGCAGCGCATCGCCTTCTATCGCCTTCTTGACGAGTTCTTCTGAGCGGGACTCTG
GGGTTCGAAATGACCGACCAAGCGACGCCCAACCTGCCATCACGAGATTTCGATTCCACCGCCGCCTTCT
ATGAAAGGTTGGGCTTCGGAATCGTTTTCCGGGACGCCGGCTGGATGATCCTCCAGCGCGGGGATCTCAT
GCTGGAGTTCTTCGCCCACCCTAGGGGGAGGCTAACTGAAACACGGAAGGAGACAATACCGGAAGGAACC
CGCGCTATGACGGCAATAAAAAGACAGAATAAAACGCACGGTGTTGGGTCGTTTGTTCATAAACGCGGGG
TTCGGTCCCAGGGCTGGCACTCTGTCGATACCCCACCGAGACCCCATTGGGGCCAATACGCCCGCGTTTC
TTCCTTTTCCCCACCCCACCCCCCAAGTTCGGGTGAAGGCCCAGGGCTCGCAGCCAACGTCGGGGCGGCA
GGCCCTGCCATAGCCTCAGGTTACTCATATATACTTTAGATTGATTTAAAACTTCATTTTTAATTTAAAA
GGATCTAGGTGAAGATCCTTTTTGATAATCTCATGACCAAAATCCCTTAACGTGAGTTTTCGTTCCACTG
AGCGTCAGACCCCGTAGAAAAGATCAAAGGATCTTCTTGAGATCCTTTTTTTCTGCGCGTAATCTGCTGC
TTGCAAACAAAAAAACCACCGCTACCAGCGGTGGTTTGTTTGCCGGATCAAGAGCTACCAACTCTTTTTC
CGAAGGTAACTGGCTTCAGCAGAGCGCAGATACCAAATACTGTTCTTCTAGTGTAGCCGTAGTTAGGCCA
CCACTTCAAGAACTCTGTAGCACCGCCTACATACCTCGCTCTGCTAATCCTGTTACCAGTGGCTGCTGCC
AGTGGCGATAAGTCGTGTCTTACCGGGTTGGACTCAAGACGATAGTTACCGGATAAGGCGCAGCGGTCGG
GCTGAACGGGGGGTTCGTGCACACAGCCCAGCTTGGAGCGAACGACCTACACCGAACTGAGATACCTACA
GCGTGAGCTATGAGAAAGCGCCACGCTTCCCGAAGGGAGAAAGGCGGACAGGTATCCGGTAAGCGGCAGG
GTCGGAACAGGAGAGCGCACGAGGGAGCTTCCAGGGGGAAACGCCTGGTATCTTTATAGTCCTGTCGGGT
TTCGCCACCTCTGACTTGAGCGTCGATTTTTGTGATGCTCGTCAGGGGGGCGGAGCCTATGGAAAAACGC
CAGCAACGCGGCCTTTTTACGGTTCCTGGCCTTTTGCTGGCCTTTTGCTCACATGTTCTTTCCTGCGTTA
TCCCCTGATTCTGTGGATAACCGTATTACCGCCATGCAT
Features (pLannotate 1.2.2; 16 found; start..end, strand, type, name):
     61..364     +  enhancer       CMV enhancer: human cytomegalovirus immediate early enhancer
    365..568     +  promoter       CMV promoter: human cytomegalovirus (CMV) immediate early promoter
    604..933     +  CDS            sspB (fragment): SSPB_HAEIN - Experimental evidence at protein level: Swiss-Prot protein existence level 1. Also stimulates degradation of the N-terminus of RseA (residues 1-108, alone or in complex with sigma-E) by ClpX-ClpP in a non-ssrA-mediated fashion. From Haemophilus influenzae (strain ATCC 51907 / DSM 11121 / KW20 / Rd).
    955..1887    +  CDS            iRFP670: iRFP670 is a basic (constitutively fluorescent) near ir fluorescent protein published in 2013, derived from Rhodopseudomonas palustris CGA009. It has low acid sensitivity. It requires the cofactor biliverdin for fluorescence.
   1900..2478    +  CDS            ARHGEF25 (fragment): ARHGP_HUMAN - Also known as GEFT. Experimental evidence at protein level: Swiss-Prot protein existence level 1. May play a role in actin cytoskeleton reorganization in different tissues since its activation induces formation of actin stress fibers. It works as a guanine nucleotide exchange factor for Rho family of small GTPases. Links specifically G alpha q/11-coupled receptors to RHOA activation. May be an important regulator of processes involved in axon and dendrite formation. In neurons seems to be an exchange factor primarily for RAC1. Involved in skeletal myogenesis (By similarity). From
   2482..2507    +  misc_feature   MCS (fragment): multiple cloning site
   2519..2603    +  CDS            large T antigen (fragment): large T antigen from SV40 (simian virus 40)
   2626..2747    +  polyA_signal   SV40 poly(A) signal: SV40 polyadenylation signal
   2781..3209    -  rep_origin     f1 ori (sequence partly withheld): f1 bacteriophage origin of replication; arrow indicates direction of (+) strand synthesis
   3236..3340    +  promoter       AmpR promoter: bla
   3342..3699    +  promoter       SV40 promoter: SV40 enhancer and early promoter
   3734..4528    +  CDS            NeoR/KanR: aminoglycoside phosphotransferase from Tn5; aph(3')-II (or nptII); confers resistance to neomycin, kanamycin, and G418 (Geneticin®)
   4549..4701    +  CDS            ble (fragment): BLE_KLEPN - Experimental evidence at protein level: Swiss-Prot protein existence level 1. Binding protein with a strong affinity to the bleomycin family of antibiotics. Binds to CL990; an antimitotic-antibiotic compound. From Klebsiella pneumoniae.
   4760..4807    +  polyA_signal   HSV TK poly(A) signal: herpes simplex virus thymidine kinase polyadenylation signal (Cole and Stacy, 1985)
   4898..4914    -  polyA_signal   bGH poly(A) signal (fragment): bovine growth hormone polyadenylation signal
   5136..5724    +  rep_origin     ori: high-copy-number ColE1/pMB1/pBR322/pUC origin of replication
