[The description below was written by a language model from this plasmid's Addgene catalogue record and pLannotate feature annotations shown in this document.]
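Description:
SSpB-iRFP-p63DH is a mammalian expression plasmid built on the Clontech pEGFP-C1 backbone, in which the original fluorescent protein position is occupied by a three-part fusion. It is maintained in E. coli at high copy through a ColE1/pUC-type origin and selected with kanamycin. The NeoR/KanR cassette (Tn5 aminoglycoside phosphotransferase) is driven by tandem bacterial (bla) and SV40 early promoters and terminated by the HSV TK poly(A) signal, so it can also serve for G418 selection in mammalian cells. An f1 origin is present as well. Small annotated fragments of ble, SV40 large T antigen and a bGH poly(A) signal appear to be backbone remnants rather than functional parts.

The payload is transcribed from the CMV immediate early enhancer and promoter and ends at the SV40 poly(A) signal. It encodes, in order, an SspB fragment, the near-infrared fluorescent protein iRFP670 (which needs biliverdin as a cofactor), and a fragment of human ARHGEF25 (p63RhoGEF/GEFT), which the construct name indicates is the DH domain, the catalytic region of Rho-family exchange factors. SspB is the binding partner of the light-switchable iLID module. When iLID is illuminated it exposes its SsrA peptide and recruits SspB-tagged proteins. According to the record, this construct is intended to heterodimerize with iLID and activate RhoA, as part of an optogenetic Opto-RhoGEF toolbox for reversible control of Rho GTPase activity from the global to the subcellular scale, applied to endothelial barrier regulation. The iRFP tag allows the recruited GEF to be tracked by imaging. The iLID partner must be supplied from a separate construct, and the record does not specify the SspB affinity variant or the cloning sites used.
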