Addgene plasmid #176120: SSpB-iRFP-p63DH
Purpose: Heterodimerization with iLID, RhoA activation
Depositing lab: Dorus Gadella. Publication: Opto-RhoGEFs, an optimized optogenetic toolbox to reversibly control Rho GTPase activity on a global to subcellular scale, enabling precise control over vascular endothelial barrier strength. Mahlandt EK, Palacios Martinez S, Arts JJG, Tol S, van Buul JD, Goedhart J. Elife. 2023 Jul 14;12:RP84364. doi: 10.7554/eLife.84364. PubMed 37449837.
Backbone
  Vector backbone: pEGFP-C1
  Backbone manufacturer: Clontech
  Vector type: Mammalian Expression
Growth in bacteria
  Bacterial resistance: Kanamycin, 50 μg/mL
  Growth temperature: 37°C
  Growth strain: DH5alpha
  Copy number: High Copy
Gene/Insert
  Gene/Insert name: RHOGEF p63 (alt name: ARHGEF25)
  Species: H. sapiens (human)
  Entrez Gene: ARHGEF25 (a.k.a. GEFT, p63RhoGEF)
  Cloning method: Restriction Enzyme; 5′ cloning site Unknown (unknown if destroyed)
Terms and licenses: Academic/Nonprofit Terms; Industry Terms: Not Available to Industry
Depositor comments: Please visit https://doi.org/10.1101/2022.10.17.512253 for bioRxiv preprint.
How to cite: SSpB-iRFP-p63DH was a gift from Dorus Gadella (Addgene plasmid # 176120 ; http://n2t.net/addgene:176120 ; RRID:Addgene_176120)
